>Addgene plasmid #76876 | NTPCR gRNA (BRDN0001147603) | addgene full sequence | sequence record 186680 | Addgene Assembled Sequence
CCCGGGTGCAAAGATGGATAAAGTTTTAAACAGAGAGGAATCTTTGCAGCTAATGGACCTTCTAGGTCTT
GAAAGGAGTGGGAATTGGCTCCGGTGCCCGTCAGTGGGCAGAGCGCACATCGCCCACAGTCCCCGAGAAG
TTGGGGGGAGGGGTCGGCAATTGATCCGGTGCCTAGAGAAGGTGGCGCGGGGTAAACTGGGAAAGTGATG
TCGTGTACTGGCTCCGCCTTTTTCCCGAGGGTGGGGGAGAACCGTATATAAGTGCAGTAGTCGCCGTGAA
CGTTCTTTTTCGCAACGGGTTTGCCGCCAGAACACAGGTAAGTGCCGTGTGTGGTTCCCGCGGGCCTGGC
CTCTTTACGGGTTATGGCCCTTGCGTGCCTTGAATTACTTCCACCTGGCTGCAGTACGTGATTCTTGATC
CCGAGCTTCGGGTTGGAAGTGGGTGGGAGAGTTCGAGGCCTTGCGCTTAAGGAGCCCCTTCGCCTCGTGC
TTGAGTTGAGGCCTGGCCTGGGCGCTGGGGCCGCCGCGTGCGAATCTGGTGGCACCTTCGCGCCTGTCTC
GCTGCTTTCGATAAGTCTCTAGCCATTTAAAATTTTTGATGACCTGCTGCGACGCTTTTTTTCTGGCAAG
ATAGTCTTGTAAATGCGGGCCAAGATCTGCACACTGGTATTTCGGTTTTTGGGGCCGCGGGCGGCGACGG
GGCCCGTGCGTCCCAGCGCACATGTTCGGCGAGGCGGGGCCTGCGAGCGCGGCCACCGAGAATCGGACGG
GGGTAGTCTCAAGCTGGCCGGCCTGCTCTGGTGCCTGGCCTCGCGCCGCCGTGTATCGCCCCGCCCTGGG
CGGCAAGGCTGGCCCGGTCGGCACCAGTTGCGTGAGCGGAAAGATGGCCGCTTCCCGGCCCTGCTGCAGG
GAGCTCAAAATGGAGGACGCGGCGCTCGGGAGAGCGGGCGGGTGAGTCACCCACACAAAGGAAAAGGGCC
TTTCCGTCCTCAGCCGTCGCTTCATGTGACTCCACGGAGTACCGGGCGCCGTCCAGGCACCTCGATTAGT
TCTCGAGCTTTTGGAGTACGTCGTCTTTAGGTTGGGGGGAGGGGTTTTATGCGATGGAGTTTCCCCACAC
TGAGTGGGTGGAGACTGAAGTTAGGCCAGCTTGGCACTTGATGTAATTCTCCTTGGAATTTGCCCTTTTT
GAGTTTGGATCTTGGTTCATTCTCAAGCCTCAGACAGTGGTTCAAAGTTTTTTTCTTCCATTTCAGGTGT
CGTGACGTACGGCCACCATGACCGAGTACAAGCCCACGGTGCGCCTCGCCACCCGCGACGACGTCCCCAG
GGCCGTACGCACCCTCGCCGCCGCGTTCGCCGACTACCCCGCCACGCGCCACACCGTCGATCCGGACCGC
CACATCGAGCGGGTCACCGAGCTGCAAGAACTCTTCCTCACGCGCGTCGGGCTCGACATCGGCAAGGTGT
GGGTCGCGGACGACGGCGCCGCCGTGGCGGTCTGGACCACGCCGGAGAGCGTCGAAGCGGGGGCGGTGTT
CGCCGAGATCGGCCCGCGCATGGCCGAGTTGAGCGGTTCCCGGCTGGCCGCGCAGCAACAGATGGAAGGC
CTCCTGGCGCCGCACCGGCCCAAGGAGCCCGCGTGGTTCCTGGCCACCGTCGGAGTCTCGCCCGACCACC
AGGGCAAGGGTCTGGGCAGCGCCGTCGTGCTCCCCGGAGTGGAGGCGGCCGAGCGCGCCGGGGTGCCCGC
CTTCCTGGAGACCTCCGCGCCCCGCAACCTCCCCTTCTACGAGCGGCTCGGCTTCACCGTCACCGCCGAC
GTCGAGGTGCCCGAAGGACCGCGCACCTGGTGCATGACCCGCAAGCCCGGTGCCTGAACGCGTTAAGTCG
ACAATCAACCTCTGGATTACAAAATTTGTGAAAGATTGACTGGTATTCTTAACTATGTTGCTCCTTTTAC
GCTATGTGGATACGCTGCTTTAATGCCTTTGTATCATGCTATTGCTTCCCGTATGGCTTTCATTTTCTCC
TCCTTGTATAAATCCTGGTTGCTGTCTCTTTATGAGGAGTTGTGGCCCGTTGTCAGGCAACGTGGCGTGG
TGTGCACTGTGTTTGCTGACGCAACCCCCACTGGTTGGGGCATTGCCACCACCTGTCAGCTCCTTTCCGG
GACTTTCGCTTTCCCCCTCCCTATTGCCACGGCGGAACTCATCGCCGCCTGCCTTGCCCGCTGCTGGACA
GGGGCTCGGCTGTTGGGCACTGACAATTCCGTGGTGTTGTCGGGGAAATCATCGTCCTTTCCTTGGCTGC
TCGCCTGTGTTGCCACCTGGATTCTGCGCGGGACGTCCTTCTGCTACGTCCCTTCGGCCCTCAATCCAGC
GGACCTTCCTTCCCGCGGCCTGCTGCCGGCTCTGCGGCCTCTTCCGCGTCTTCGCCTTCGCCCTCAGACG
AGTCGGATCTCCCTTTGGGCCGCCTCCCCGCGTCGACTTTAAGACCAATGACTTACAAGGCAGCTGTAGA
TCTTAGCCACTTTTTAAAAGAAAAGGGGGGACTGGAAGGGCTAATTCACTCCCAACGAAGACAAGATCTG
CTTTTTGCTTGTACTGGGTCTCTCTGGTTAGACCAGATCTGAGCCTGGGAGCTCTCTGGCTAACTAGGGA
ACCCACTGCTTAAGCCTCAATAAAGCTTGCCTTGAGTGCTTCAAGTAGTGTGTGCCCGTCTGTTGTGTGA
CTCTGGTAACTAGAGATCCCTCAGACCCTTTTAGTCAGTGTGGAAAATCTCTAGCAGTACGTATAGTAGT
TCATGTCATCTTATTATTCAGTATTTATAACTTGCAAAGAAATGAATATCAGAGAGTGAGAGGAACTTGT
TTATTGCAGCTTATAATGGTTACAAATAAAGCAATAGCATCACAAATTTCACAAATAAAGCATTTTTTTC
ACTGCATTCTAGTTGTGGTTTGTCCAAACTCATCAATGTATCTTATCATGTCTGGCTCTAGCTATCCCGC
CCCTAACTCCGCCCATCCCGCCCCTAACTCCGCCCAGTTCCGCCCATTCTCCGCCCCATGGCTGACTAAT
TTTTTTTATTTATGCAGAGGCCGAGGCCGCCTCGGCCTCTGAGCTATTCCAGAAGTAGTGAGGAGGCTTT
TTTGGAGGCCTAGGGACGTACCCAATTCGCCCTATAGTGAGTCGTATTACGCGCGCTCACTGGCCGTCGT
TTTACAACGTCGTGACTGGGAAAACCCTGGCGTTACCCAACTTAATCGCCTTGCAGCACATCCCCCTTTC
GCCAGCTGGCGTAATAGCGAAGAGGCCCGCACCGATCGCCCTTCCCAACAGTTGCGCAGCCTGAATGGCG
AATGGG
[124 nt withheld, positions 3367-3490]
C
[91 nt withheld, positions 3492-3582]
A
[49 nt withheld, positions 3584-3632]
CCTTTGACGTTGGAGTCCACGTTCTTT
[37 nt withheld, positions 3660-3696]
ACCCTATCTCGGTCTATTCTTTTGATTTATAAGGGATTTTGCCGATTTCGGCCTATTGGTTAAAAAATGA
GCTGATTTAACAAAAATTTAACGCGAATTTTAACAAAATATTAACGCTTACAATTTAGGTGGCACTTTTC
GGGGAAATGTGCGCGGAACCCCTATTTGTTTATTTTTCTAAATACATTCAAATATGTATCCGCTCATGAG
ACAATAACCCTGATAAATGCTTCAATAATATTGAAAAAGGAAGAGTATGAGTATTCAACATTTCCGTGTC
GCCCTTATTCCCTTTTTTGCGGCATTTTGCCTTCCTGTTTTTGCTCACCCAGAAACGCTGGTGAAAGTAA
AAGATGCTGAAGATCAGTTGGGTGCACGAGTGGGTTACATCGAACTGGATCTCAACAGCGGTAAGATCCT
TGAGAGTTTTCGCCCCGAAGAACGTTTTCCAATGATGAGCACTTTTAAAGTTCTGCTATGTGGCGCGGTA
TTATCCCGTATTGACGCCGGGCAAGAGCAACTCGGTCGCCGCATACACTATTCTCAGAATGACTTGGTTG
AGTACTCACCAGTCACAGAAAAGCATCTTACGGATGGCATGACAGTAAGAGAATTATGCAGTGCTGCCAT
AACCATGAGTGATAACACTGCGGCCAACTTACTTCTGACAACGATCGGAGGACCGAAGGAGCTAACCGCT
TTTTTGCACAACATGGGGGATCATGTAACTCGCCTTGATCGTTGGGAACCGGAGCTGAATGAAGCCATAC
CAAACGACGAGCGTGACACCACGATGCCTGTAGCAATGGCAACAACGTTGCGCAAACTATTAACTGGCGA
ACTACTTACTCTAGCTTCCCGGCAACAATTAATAGACTGGATGGAGGCGGATAAAGTTGCAGGACCACTT
CTGCGCTCGGCCCTTCCGGCTGGCTGGTTTATTGCTGATAAATCTGGAGCCGGTGAGCGTGGGTCTCGCG
GTATCATTGCAGCACTGGGGCCAGATGGTAAGCCCTCCCGTATCGTAGTTATCTACACGACGGGGAGTCA
GGCAACTATGGATGAACGAAATAGACAGATCGCTGAGATAGGTGCCTCACTGATTAAGCATTGGTAACTG
TCAGACCAAGTTTACTCATATATACTTTAGATTGATTTAAAACTTCATTTTTAATTTAAAAGGATCTAGG
TGAAGATCCTTTTTGATAATCTCATGACCAAAATCCCTTAACGTGAGTTTTCGTTCCACTGAGCGTCAGA
CCCCGTAGAAAAGATCAAAGGATCTTCTTGAGATCCTTTTTTTCTGCGCGTAATCTGCTGCTTGCAAACA
AAAAAACCACCGCTACCAGCGGTGGTTTGTTTGCCGGATCAAGAGCTACCAACTCTTTTTCCGAAGGTAA
CTGGCTTCAGCAGAGCGCAGATACCAAATACTGTTCTTCTAGTGTAGCCGTAGTTAGGCCACCACTTCAA
GAACTCTGTAGCACCGCCTACATACCTCGCTCTGCTAATCCTGTTACCAGTGGCTGCTGCCAGTGGCGAT
AAGTCGTGTCTTACCGGGTTGGACTCAAGACGATAGTTACCGGATAAGGCGCAGCGGTCGGGCTGAACGG
GGGGTTCGTGCACACAGCCCAGCTTGGAGCGAACGACCTACACCGAACTGAGATACCTACAGCGTGAGCT
ATGAGAAAGCGCCACGCTTCCCGAAGGGAGAAAGGCGGACAGGTATCCGGTAAGCGGCAGGGTCGGAACA
GGAGAGCGCACGAGGGAGCTTCCAGGGGGAAACGCCTGGTATCTTTATAGTCCTGTCGGGTTTCGCCACC
TCTGACTTGAGCGTCGATTTTTGTGATGCTCGTCAGGGGGGCGGAGCCTATGGAAAAACGCCAGCAACGC
GGCCTTTTTACGGTTCCTGGCCTTTTGCTGGCCTTTTGCTCACATGTTCTTTCCTGCGTTATCCCCTGAT
TCTGTGGATAACCGTATTACCGCCTTTGAGTGAGCTGATACCGCTCGCCGCAGCCGAACGACCGAGCGCA
GCGAGTCAGTGAGCGAGGAAGCGGAAGAGCGCCCAATACGCAAACCGCCTCTCCCCGCGCGTTGGCCGAT
TCATTAATGCAGCTGGCACGACAGGTTTCCCGACTGGAAAGCGGGCAGTGAGCGCAACGCAATTAATGTG
AGTTAGCTCACTCATTAGGCACCCCAGGCTTTACACTTTATGCTTCCGGCTCGTATGTTGTGTGGAATTG
TGAGCGGATAACAATTTCACACAGGAAACAGCTATGACCATGATTACGCCAAGCGCGCAATTAACCCTCA
CTAAAGGGAACAAAAGCTGGAGCTGCAAGCTTAATGTAGTCTTATGCAATACTCTTGTAGTCTTGCAACA
TGGTAACGATGAGTTAGCAACATGCCTTACAAGGAGAGAAAAAGCACCGTGCATGCCGATTGGTGGAAGT
AAGGTGGTACGATCGTGCCTTATTAGGAAGGCAACAGACGGGTCTGACATGGATTGGACGAACCACTGAA
TTGCCGCATTGCAGAGATATTGTATTTAAGTGCCTAGCTCGATACATAAACGGGTCTCTCTGGTTAGACC
AGATCTGAGCCTGGGAGCTCTCTGGCTAACTAGGGAACCCACTGCTTAAGCCTCAATAAAGCTTGCCTTG
AGTGCTTCAAGTAGTGTGTGCCCGTCTGTTGTGTGACTCTGGTAACTAGAGATCCCTCAGACCCTTTTAG
TCAGTGTGGAAAATCTCTAGCAGTGGCGCCCGAACAGGGACTTGAAAGCGAAAGGGAAACCAGAGGAGCT
CTCTCGACGCAGGACTCGGCTTGCTGAAGCGCGCACGGCAAGAGGCGAGGGGCGGCGACTGGTGAGTACG
CCAAAAATTTTGACTAGCGGAGGCTAGAAGGAGAGAGATGGGTGCGAGAGCGTCAGTATTAAGCGGGGGA
GAATTAGATCGCGATGGGAAAAAATTCGGTTAAGGCCAGGGGGAAAGAAAAAATATAAATTAAAACATAT
AGTATGGGCAAGCAGGGAGCTAGAACGATTCGCAGTTAATCCTGGCCTGTTAGAAACATCAGAAGGCTGT
AGACAAATACTGGGACAGCTACAACCATCCCTTCAGACAGGATCAGAAGAACTTAGATCATTATATAATA
CAGTAGCAACCCTCTATTGTGTGCATCAAAGGATAGAGATAAAAGACACCAAGGAAGCTTTAGACAAGAT
AGAGGAAGAGCAAAACAAAAGTAAGACCACCGCACAGCAAGCGGCCGCTGATCTTCAGACCTGGAGGAGG
AGATATGAGGGACAATTGGAGAAGTGAATTATATAAATATAAAGTAGTAAAAATTGAACCATTAGGAGTA
GCACCCACCAAGGCAAAGAGAAGAGTGGTGCAGAGAGAAAAAAGAGCAGTGGGAATAGGAGCTTTGTTCC
TTGGGTTCTTGGGAGCAGCAGGAAGCACTATGGGCGCAGCGTCAATGACGCTGACGGTACAGGCCAGACA
ATTATTGTCTGGTATAGTGCAGCAGCAGAACAATTTGCTGAGGGCTATTGAGGCGCAACAGCATCTGTTG
CAACTCACAGTCTGGGGCATCAAGCAGCTCCAGGCAAGAATCCTGGCTGTGGAAAGATACCTAAAGGATC
AACAGCTCCTGGGGATTTGGGGTTGCTCTGGAAAACTCATTTGCACCACTGCTGTGCCTTGGAATGCTAG
TTGGAGTAATAAATCTCTGGAACAGATTTGGAATCACACGACCTGGATGGAGTGGGACAGAGAAATTAAC
AATTACACAAGCTTAATACACTCCTTAATTGAAGAATCGCAAAACCAGCAAGAAAAGAATGAACAAGAAT
TATTGGAATTAGATAAATGGGCAAGTTTGTGGAATTGGTTTAACATAACAAATTGGCTGTGGTATATAAA
ATTATTCATAATGATAGTAGGAGGCTTGGTAGGTTTAAGAATAGTTTTTGCTGTACTTTCTATAGTGAAT
AGAGTTAGGCAGGGATATTCACCATTATCGTTTCAGACCCACCTCCCAACCCCGAGGGGACCCAGAGAGG
GCCTATTTCCCATGATTCCTTCATATTTGCATATACGATACAAGGCTGTTAGAGAGATAATTAGAATTAA
TTTGACTGTAAACACAAAGATATTAGTACAAAATACGTGACGTAGAAAGTAATAATTTCTTGGGTAGTTT
GCAGTTTTAAAATTATGTTTTAAAATGGACTATCATATGCTTACCGTAACTTGAAAGTATTTCGATTTCT
TGGCTTTATATATCTTGTGGAAAGGACGAAACACCGGTACTCACATTCCTCAAGACGTTTTAGAGCTAGA
AATAGCAAGTTAAAATAAGGCTAGTCCGTTATCAACTTGAAAAAGTGGCACCGAGTCGGTGCTTTTTTAA
GCTTGGCGTAACTAGATCTTGAGACAAATGGCAGTATTCATCCACAATTTTAAAAGAAAAGGGGGGATTG
GGGGGTACAGTGCAGGGGAAAGAATAGTAGACATAATAGCAACAGACATACAAACTAAAGAATTACAAAA
ACAAATTACAAAAATTCAAAATTTTCGGGTTTATTACAGGGACAGCAGAGATCCACTTTGGCGCCGGCTC
GAGGGGG
Features (pLannotate 1.2.2; 29 found; start..end, strand, type, name):
     14..80      +  CDS            small t antigen (fragment): SV40 (simian virus 40) small t antigen
    106..317     +  promoter       EF-1α core promoter: core promoter for human elongation factor EF-1α
    318..1256    +  intron         EF-1α intron A: intron upstream of the start codon of human EF-1α
   1278..1877    +  CDS            PuroR (fragment): puromycin N-acetyltransferase; pac from Streptomyces; confers resistance to puromycin
   1893..2481    +  misc_feature   WPRE: woodchuck hepatitis virus posttranscriptional regulatory element
   2532..2551    +  misc_feature   cPPT/CTS (fragment): central polypurine tract and central termination sequence of HIV-1
   2553..2786    +  LTR            3' LTR (ΔU3): self-inactivating 3' long terminal repeat (LTR) from HIV-1
   2864..2985    +  polyA_signal   SV40 poly(A) signal: SV40 polyadenylation signal
   3025..3160    +  rep_origin     SV40 ori: SV40 origin of replication
   3181..3199    -  promoter       T7 promoter: promoter for bacteriophage T7 RNA polymerase
   3207..3362    +  CDS            lacZα (fragment): LacZα fragment of β-galactosidase; lacZ fragment
   3367..3795    +  rep_origin     f1 ori (sequence partly withheld): f1 bacteriophage origin of replication; arrow indicates direction of (+) strand synthesis
   3848..3952    +  promoter       AmpR promoter: bla
   3953..4813    +  CDS            AmpR: β-lactamase; bla; confers resistance to ampicillin, carbenicillin, and related antibiotics
   4984..5572    +  rep_origin     ori: high-copy-number ColE1/pMB1/pBR322/pUC origin of replication
   5755..5847    +  CDS            lacI (fragment): lac repressor; lacI; The lac repressor binds to the lac operator to inhibit transcription in E. coli. This inhibition can be relieved by adding lactose or isopropyl-β-D-thiogalactopyranoside (IPTG).
   5860..5881    +  protein_bind   CAP binding site: CAP binding activates transcription in the presence of cAMP. E. coli catabolite activator protein
   5896..5926    +  promoter       lac promoter: promoter for the E. coli lac operon
   5934..5950    +  protein_bind   lac operator: The lac repressor binds to the lac operator to inhibit transcription in E. coli. This inhibition can be relieved by adding lactose or isopropyl-β-D-thiogalactopyranoside (IPTG). lac repressor encoded by lacI
   5995..6013    +  promoter       T3 promoter: promoter for bacteriophage T3 RNA polymerase
   6041..6267    +  promoter       RSV promoter: Rous sarcoma virus enhancer/promoter
   6268..6448    +  LTR            5' LTR (truncated): truncated 5' long terminal repeat (LTR) from HIV-1
   6495..6620    +  misc_feature   HIV-1 Ψ: packaging signal of human immunodeficiency virus type 1
   6604..6967    +  CDS            HIV-1 gag (fragment): gag protein from human immunodeficiency virus 1; gag
   7113..7346    +  misc_feature   RRE: The Rev response element (RRE) of HIV-1 allows for Rev-dependent mRNA export from the nucleus to the cytoplasm.
   7723..7749    +  CDS            Rev (fragment): human immunodeficiency virus 1 (HIV-1) Rev protein; rev; enhances nuclear export of unspliced and incompletely spliced viral mRNAs
   7753..7993    +  promoter       U6 promoter: RNA polymerase III promoter for human U6 snRNA
   8023..8098    +  misc_RNA       gRNA scaffold: guide RNA scaffold for the Streptococcus pyogenes CRISPR/Cas9 system
   8154..8271    +  misc_feature   cPPT/CTS: central polypurine tract and central termination sequence of HIV-1
