[The description below was written by a language model from this plasmid's Addgene catalogue record and pLannotate feature annotations shown in this document.]
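Description:
NTPCR gRNA (BRDN0001147603) is a third-generation lentiviral CRISPR guide plasmid built on the lentiGuide-Puro backbone, carrying a single guide RNA directed against human NTPCR (designed against the NM_032324.1 reference transcript). The assembled sequence is 8,323 nt. In bacteria it is maintained as a high-copy plasmid through a ColE1/pUC-type origin and selected with ampicillin via the β-lactamase gene. An f1 origin, an SV40 origin and remnants of lac and phage-promoter sequences are also annotated as backbone carry-over.

The lentiviral transfer cassette begins with an RSV promoter fused to a truncated HIV-1 5' LTR, which makes genomic RNA production Tat-independent. This is followed by the Ψ packaging signal with a gag fragment, the Rev response element for nuclear export of the unspliced RNA, and a cPPT/CTS that aids nuclear import. It ends in a ΔU3 self-inactivating 3' LTR and an SV40 polyadenylation signal.

Two expression units sit within this frame. A human U6 RNA polymerase III promoter drives the NTPCR-specific spacer fused to the Streptococcus pyogenes Cas9 guide scaffold. An EF-1α core promoter with its intron A drives puromycin N-acetyltransferase, stabilised by a WPRE, so that transduced mammalian cells can be selected with puromycin.

The plasmid does not encode Cas9. It is meant to be packaged into virus and used in cells that already express Cas9 or are co-transduced with a separate Cas9 vector, in order to disrupt NTPCR. The guide belongs to a human kinome gRNA collection associated with work on optimised sgRNA design for higher activity and fewer off-target effects.
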