Addgene plasmid #76876: NTPCR gRNA (BRDN0001147603)
Purpose: 3rd generation lentiviral gRNA plasmid targeting human NTPCR
Depositing lab: John Doench & David Root. Depositing organization: Broad Institute. Publication: Optimized sgRNA design to maximize activity and minimize off-target effects of CRISPR-Cas9. Doench JG, Fusi N, Sullender M, Hegde M, Vaimberg EW, Donovan KF, Smith I, Tothova Z, Wilen C, Orchard R, Virgin HW, Listgarten J, Root DE. Nat Biotechnol. 2016 Jan 18. doi: 10.1038/nbt.3437. PubMed 26780180.
Backbone
  Vector backbone: lentiGuide-Puro
  Backbone manufacturer: Zhang Lab (Addgene plasmid # 52963)
  Vector type: Mammalian Expression, Lentiviral, CRISPR
  Selectable markers: Puromycin
Growth in bacteria
  Bacterial resistance: Ampicillin, 100 μg/mL
  Growth temperature: 37°C
  Growth strain: DH5alpha
  Copy number: High Copy
Gene/Insert
  Gene/Insert name: NTPCR (alt names: NTPCR; NM_032324.1)
  gRNA/shRNA sequence: GTACTCACATTCCTCAAGAC
  Species: H. sapiens (human)
  Entrez Gene: NTPCR (a.k.a. C1orf57, FLJ11383, MGC13186, HCR-NTPase, RP4-659I19.2, RP4-678E16.2)
  Promoter: hU6
  Cloning method: Unknown
  Sequencing primers: 5′ U6-F; 3′ pS2-R
Terms and licenses: Academic/Nonprofit Terms; Industry Terms: Not Available to Industry
Depositor comments: The gRNA was designed to target the following Genbank reference sequence(s): NM_032324.1. Note that this plasmid does NOT contain Cas9. It should be used in conjunction with lentiCas9-Blast (Addgene #52962) or otherwise with cell lines already expressing Cas9. Browse the full kinome gRNA library at http://www.addgene.org/pooled-library/broadgpp-human-kinome/ or visit http://www.broadinstitute.org/rnai/public/ for detailed protocols and information.
How to cite: NTPCR gRNA (BRDN0001147603) was a gift from John Doench & David Root (Addgene plasmid # 76876 ; http://n2t.net/addgene:76876 ; RRID:Addgene_76876)
