>Addgene plasmid #76876 | NTPCR gRNA (BRDN0001147603) | depositor partial sequence | sequence record 144336 | Target Sequence
GTACTCACATTCCTCAAGAC
