>Addgene plasmid #76876 | NTPCR gRNA (BRDN0001147603) | addgene partial sequence | sequence record 186679 | hU6-F
CGTAGAAAGTAATAATTTCTTGGGTAGTTTGCAGTTTTAAAATTATGTTTTAAAATGGACTATCATATGC
TTACCGTAACTTGAAAGTATTTCGATTTCTTGGCTTTATATATCTTGTGGAAAGGACGAAACACCGGTAC
TCACATTCCTCAAGACGTTTTAGAGCTAGAAATAGCAAGTTAAAATAAGGCTAGTCCGTTATCAACTTGA
AAAAGTGGCACCGAGTCGGTGCTTTTTTAAGCTTGGCGTAACTAGATCTTGAGACAAATGGCAGTATTCA
TCCACAATTTTAAAAGAAAAGGGGGGATTGGGGGGTACAGTGCAGGGGAAAGAATAGTAGACATAATAGC
AACAGACATACAAACTAAAGAATTACAAAAACAAATTACAAAAATTCAAAATTTTCGGGTTTATTACAGG
GACAGCAGAGATCCACTTTGGCGCCGGCTCGAGGGGGCCCGGGTGCAAAGATGGATAAAGTTTTAAACAG
AGAGGAATCTTTGCAGCTAATGGACCTTCTAGGTCTTGAAAGGAGTGGGAATTGGCTCCGGTGCCCGTCA
GTGGGCAGAG
